Addgene plasmid #79863: pX330-sgRNA_Drosha_4
Purpose: CRISPR/Cas9 DROSHA
Depositing lab: Constance Ciaudo. Depositing organization: ETH Zurich (Swiss Federal Institute of Technology). Publication: Noncanonical function of DGCR8 controls mESC exit from pluripotency. Cirera-Salinas D, Yu J, Bodak M, Ngondo RP, Herbert KM, Ciaudo C. J Cell Biol. 2017 Jan 18. pii: jcb.201606073. doi: 10.1083/jcb.201606073. PubMed 28100686.
Backbone
  Vector backbone: pX330-U6-Chimeric_BB-CBh-hSpCas9
  Backbone manufacturer: Addgene 42230
  Backbone size w/o insert (bp): 8506
  Total vector size (bp): 8509
  Vector type: Mammalian Expression, Bacterial Expression, Mouse Targeting, CRISPR
Growth in bacteria
  Bacterial resistance: Ampicillin, 100 μg/mL
  Growth temperature: 37°C
  Growth strain: DH5alpha
  Copy number: High Copy
Gene/Insert
  Gene/Insert name: sgRNA Drosha
  gRNA/shRNA sequence: TCAAGCACTACGACGACCAC
  Species: M. musculus (mouse)
Terms and licenses: Academic/Nonprofit Terms; Industry Terms: Not Available to Industry
How to cite: pX330-sgRNA_Drosha_4 was a gift from Constance Ciaudo (Addgene plasmid # 79863 ; http://n2t.net/addgene:79863 ; RRID:Addgene_79863)
