[The description below was written by a language model from this plasmid's Addgene catalogue record.]
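Description:
pX330-sgRNA_Drosha_4 is an all-in-one CRISPR/Cas9 plasmid built on the pX330-U6-Chimeric_BB-CBh-hSpCas9 backbone and carrying a single guide RNA directed against the mouse Drosha gene. It is catalogued as a mammalian expression, mouse targeting and CRISPR vector of about 8.5 kb. It is propagated in E. coli as a high-copy plasmid under ampicillin selection. The record lists no mammalian selection marker or fluorescent reporter.

As the backbone name indicates, the plasmid combines two expression units. A U6 RNA polymerase III promoter drives a chimeric guide RNA, in which the 20-nucleotide Drosha-specific spacer has been cloned upstream of the invariant sgRNA scaffold. A CBh promoter, a hybrid chicken beta-actin type Pol II promoter, drives human codon-optimised Streptococcus pyogenes Cas9. Transfecting this single plasmid therefore supplies both the nuclease and its targeting RNA, producing a double-strand break at the chosen Drosha site. Error-prone repair of that break can generate disruptive insertions or deletions. The "_4" in the name suggests that it is one of several Drosha guides from the same depositor, although the record does not state how they are meant to be combined or which region of the gene this guide targets.

The stated purpose is CRISPR/Cas9 targeting of DROSHA, the nuclear RNase III enzyme that partners with DGCR8 in the Microprocessor complex for primary microRNA processing. The associated publication concerns mouse embryonic stem cells and their exit from pluripotency, which is consistent with use of the plasmid to generate Drosha-deficient mouse cell lines. No feature table was provided, so element positions and any additional backbone features cannot be confirmed from the record.
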