>Addgene plasmid #79863 | pX330-sgRNA_Drosha_4 | addgene partial sequence | sequence record 153755 | hU6-F 5'-GAGGGCCTATTTCCCATGATT-3'
AGAGATAATTGGAATTAATTTGACTGTAAACACAAAGATATTAGTACAAAATACGTGACGTAGAAAGTAA
TAATTTCTTGGGTAGTTTGCAGTTTTAAAATTATGTTTTAAAATGGACTATCATATGCTTACCGTAACTT
GAAAGTATTTCGATTTCTTGGCTTTATATATCTTGTGGAAAGGACGAAACACCGTCAAGCACTACGACGA
CCACGTTTTAGAGCTAGAAATAGCAAGTTAAAATAAGGCTAGTCCGTTATCAACTTGAAAAAGTGGCACC
GAGTCGGTGCTTTTTTGTTTTAGAGCTAGAAATAGCAAGTTAAAATAAGGCTAGTCCGTTTTTAGCGCGT
GCGCCAATTCTGCAGACAAATGGCTCTAGAGGTACCCGTTACATAACTTACGGTAAATGGCCCGCCTGGC
TGACCGCCCAACGACCCCCGCCCATTGACGTCAATAGTAACGCCAATAGGGACTTTCCATTGACGTCAAT
GGGTGGAGTATTTACGGTAAACTGCCCACTTGGCAGTACATCAAGTGTATCATATGCCAAGTACGCCCCC
TATTGACGTCAATGACGGTAAATGGCCCGCCTGGCATTGTGCCCAGTACATGACCTTATGGGACTTTCCT
ACTTGGCAGTACATCTACGTATTAGTCATCGCTATTACCATGGTCGAGGTGAGCCCCACGTTCTGCTTCA
CTCTCCCCATCTCCCCCCCCTCCCCACCCCCAATTTTGTATTTATTTATTTTTTAATTATTTTGTGCAGC
