>Addgene plasmid #79863 | pX330-sgRNA_Drosha_4 | addgene partial sequence | sequence record 153756 | BGH-rev 5'-TAGAAGGCACAGTCGAGG-3'
ACTTTTTCTTTTTTGCCTGGCCGGCCTTTTTCGTGGCCGCCGGCCTTTTGTCGCCTCCCAGCTGAGACAG
GTCGATCCGTGTCTCGTACAGGCCGGTGATGCTCTGGTGGATCAGGGTGGCGTCCAGCACCTCTTTGGTG
CTGGTGTACCTCTTCCGGTCGATGGTGGTGTCAAAGTACTTGAAGGCGGCAGGGGCTCCCAGATTGGTCA
GGGTAAACAGGTGGATGATATTCTCGGCCTGCTCTCTGATGGGCTTATCCCGGTGCTTGTTGTAGGCGGA
CAGCACTTTGTCCAGATTAGCGTCGGCCAGGATCACTCTCTTGGAGAACTCGCTGATCTGCTCGATGATC
TCGTCCAGGTAGTGCTTGTGCTGTTCCACAAACAGCTGTTTCTGCTCATTATCCTCGGGGGAGCCCTTCA
GCTTCTCATAGTGGCTGGCCAGGTACAGGAAGTTCACATATTTGGAGGGCAGGGCCAGTTCGTTTCCCTT
CTGCAGTTCGCCGGCAGAGGCCAGCATTCTCTTCCGGCCGTTTTCCAGCTCGAACAGGGAGTACTTAGGC
AGCTTGATGATCAGGTCCTTTTTCACTTCTTTGTAGCCCTTGGCTTCCAGAAAGTCGATGGGATTCTTCT
CGAAGCTGCTTCTTTCCATGATGGTGATCCCCAGCAGCTCTTTCACACTCTTCAGTTTCTTGGACTTGCC
CTTTTCCACTTTGGCCACCACCAGCACAGAATAGGCCACGGTGGGGCTGTCGAAGCCGCCGTACTTCTTA
GGGTCCCAGTCCTTCTTTCTGGCGATCAGCTTATCGCTGTTCCTCTTGG
